>Addgene plasmid #136356 | pNBU2_erm_SIE1 | addgene full sequence | sequence record 313687 | Addgene NGS Result
GTGTAAAAGCGCAGTACTGCTTGACCATAAGAACAAAAAAATCTCTATCACTGATAGGGATAAAGTTTGG
AAGATAAAGCTAAAAGTTCTTATCTTTGCAGTCTCCCTATCAGTGATAGAGACGAAATAAAGACATATAA
AAGAAAAGACACCATGAAGAAAATTTTATCTTTGCTTGTGATGGCTATTGTAGCTATACAGTTCTCATTT
GCCGGC
[861 nt withheld, positions 217-1077]
TAACTGCAGTTTTTGCACCCGCTTTCCAAGAGAAGAAAGCCTTGTTAAATTGACTTAGTGTAAAAGCGCA
GTACTGCTTGACCATAAGAACAAAAAAATCTCTATCACTGATAGGGATAAAGTTTGGAAGATAAAGCTAA
AAGTTCTTATCTTTGCAGTCTCCCTATCAGTGATAGAGACGAAATAAAGACATATAAAAGAAAAGACACC
ATGAAGAAAATTTTATCTTTGCTTGTGATGGCTATTGTAGCTATACAGTTCTCATTTGCCGGCGCTTATA
GAAATGAATATAAAACGCAAAGTGAATTTAATGTCATCTTGGAACGGGGGGATGACTATGAAGGATTTGT
AGTTGGCTTGGGATATACTTGGATGAGTAGCAAGGTAATTCTACCGGTAAATCAAAACGGATGGAGTCCA
ATATCTCGGAATGTTTCGGTGGACGAGAGTTTTCATACGATAGTCTCAGAAAGGAAATACGATACCTCCC
AATATGCCTATGAAAAAAGTCTGATGCAAGATCCAACAAAAGTTTCCGAAAAGGTCCGTGACTTAATAGT
TAAAAACAAAGGTAATAATATCACTGAGATAAATTTAGGCCAAGAAAAGCAATATTTGCCCACGGATAAT
AGTCAGATAAGTATTGTAATTACTGACACTGGCAGTCGGTACGAAATTGTGATTAGTGCCACGGATAACT
CAAATGGAAAGACTTATGAGGCAAAGTATGAGAGTTTGACGGACTTGGTGTCAGCGGTACGCGATTCTGG
TAGCCTGCCTGCTGTAAATAAGGAAGGACCCAATCTGGAAGGACTGGCAGGGTTAGGATTCGGAATTGCT
GAAACAGCCGGAAATTGGGCTGAGAAGATTATGGATAATCGAGGTGCGTACTTACCTAAGCAGATGCGTT
TCTCGCCCAAAACGCTTCCGCCGATTATAAGATTGCCTTTAGGGAACTATCAAGTCCCCGCTAAAGGTAT
GAGTAGAGTGCGTGGAGTAGGTAAAGCTTTGGGATGGGCAGGAATGGTGCTTACTGGCTATCAAGTTGTG
CGTGATGTGCAAAATGGTCGATTTGCCGTGGCAGGTACAAGAATTGCCGTAGCAGGTTTAGCTTATGGCG
TTACTTTTATTCCCTATGTCGGTTGGGTCTTAGCTATCGGTATCGGAGTGGCTGATTATACTTGGGGTGA
CGAGTTCTATGACTGGATAGACAATAGAGCTTCTGAATTGGAAATGTGGTGGGACGGTGTAAGATTAGCA
TTATGATGCAGGAATTCGATATCAAGCTTATCGATACCGTCGACTAATTGCCTATCTTCCAGTGATGGAA
CAGCATTTGTGCATTGGCTGCAACAATCAGCCTTACTTGTGCCTGTTCTATTTCCGAACCGACCGCTTGT
ATGAATGCATCAAAATTCGTTTTCTCTACGTTGGATTCCTTGTTGCTCATATTGTGATGATAATTTCTAC
AAATATAGTCATTGGTAACTATCTATGAAACTGTTTGATACTTTTATAGTTGATTAAACTTGTTCATGGC
ATTTGCCTTAATATCATCCGCTATGTCAATGTAGGGTTTCATAGCTTTGTAGTCGCTGTGTCCCGTCCAT
TTCATGACCACCTGTGCCGGGATTCCGAGAGCCAGCGCATTGCAGATGAATGTCCTTTTTCCTGCATGGG
TACTGAGCAAAGCGTATTTGGGTGTGACTTCATCAATACGTTCATTTCCCTTGTAGTAGGTTTCCCGTAC
AGGCTCGTTGATTTCTGCCAGTTCGCCCAGCTCTTTCAGGTAATCGTTCATCTTCTGGTTGCTGATGACG
GGCAGAGCCATGTAATTCTCGAAATGGATGTCCTTGTATTTGTCCAGTATGGCTTTGCTGTATTTGTTCA
GTTCAATCGTCAGGCTGTCGGCAGTCTTGACTGTGGTTATTTCGATGTGGTCGGACTTCACATCGCTTCT
TTTCAGATTGCGAACATCCGAATACCGCAAACTCGTAAAGCAGCAGAACAGGAAAACATCACGCACACGT
TCCAGGTATTGCTTATCCTTGGGTATCTGGTAGTCTTTCAGCTTGTTCAGTTCATCCCAAGTCAGGAAGA
TTACTTTTTTCGAGGTGGTTTTCAGTTTCGGTTTGAACGTATCGTATGCAATGTTCTGATGATGTCCTTT
CTTGAAGCTCCAGCGCAGGAACCATTTGAGGAATCCCATTTGCTTGCCGATGGTGCTGTTTCTCATATCC
TTGGTGTCACGCAGGAAGTTGACGTATTCGTTCAATCCAAACTCGTTGAAATAGTTGAACGTTGCATCCT
CCTTGAACTCTTTGAGGTGGTTCCTCACTGCTGCAAATTTTTCATAGGTGGATGCCGTCCAGTTATTCTG
GTTACCGCACTCTTTTACAAACTCATCGAACACCTCCCAAAAGCTGACAGGGGCTTCTTCCGGCTGTTCT
TCACTGGTGTCTTTCATTCTCATGTTGAAAGCTTCCTTCAACTGTTGGGTCGTTGGCATGACCTCCTGCA
CCTCAAATTCCTTGAAAATATTCTGGATTTCGGCATAGTATTTCAGCAAGTCCGTATTGATTTCGGCTGC
ACTTTGCTTTAGCTTGTTGGTACATCCGTTCTTTACCCGCTGCTTATCTGCATCCCATTTGGCTACGTCA
ATCCGGTAGCCCGTTGTAAACTCGATACGTTGGCTGGCAAAGATGACACGCATACGGATGGGTACGTTCT
CTACGATTGGCACACCGTTCTTTTTCCGGCTCTCCAATGCAAAAATGATGTTGCGCTTGATATTCATAAT
TGGGTGCGTTTGAAATTCTACACCCAAATATACACCCAATTATTGAGATAGCAAAAGACATTTAGAAACA
TTTACTTTTACTCTATATTGTAATTTACACTTGATTATCAGTCGTTTGCAGTTTTATGATATTCTGTGAA
AGTATAAGTTCGAGAGCCTGTCTCTCCGCAAAAAACGCTGAAAATCAGCAGATTGCAAAACAAACACCCT
GTTTTACACCCAAGAATGTAAAGTCGGGTGTTTTTGTTTTATTTAAGATAATACAACCACTACATAATAA
AAGAGTAGCGATATTAAAAGAATCCGATGAGAAAAGACTAATATTTATCTATCCATTCAGTTTGATTTCT
CAGGACTTTACATCGTCCTGAAAGTATTTGTTGGTACCGAGGACGCGTAAACATTTACAGTTGCATGTGG
CCTATTGTTTTTAGCCGTTAAATATTTTATAACTATTAAATAGCGATACAAATTGTTCGAAACTAATATT
GTTTATATCATATATTCTCGCATGTTTTAAAGCTTTATTAAATTGATTTTTTGTAAACAGTTTTTCGTAC
TCTTTGTTAACCCATTTCATTACAAAAGTTTCATATTTTTTTCTCTCTTTAAATGCCATTTTTGCTGGCT
TTCTTTTTAATACAATTAATGTGCTATCCACTTTAGGTTTTGGATGGAAATAATACCTAGGAATTTTTGC
TAATATAGAAATATCTACCTCTGCCATTAACAGCAATGCTAGTGATCTGTTTGTATCTAATAACATTTTA
GCAAAACCATATTCCACTATTAAATAACTTATTGTGGCTGAACTTTCAAAAACAATTTTTCGAATTATAT
TTGTGCTTATGTTGTAAGGTATGCTGCCAAATATTTTATATGGATTGTGGCTAGGAAATGTAAATTTCAG
TATATCATCATTTACTATTTGATAGTTAGGATAATTTAAGAGCTTATTACGAGTTACCTCACATAATTTA
GAATCAATTTCTATCGCCGTTACAAAATTACATCTCTTTACCAATCCAGCAGTAAAATGACCTTTCCCTG
CACCTATTTCAAAGATGTTATCTTTTTCATCTAAACTTATGCAATTCATTATTTTTTCTATGTGATATTT
TGAAGTAATAAAATTTTGACTATCTTTTATATTTACTTTGTTCATTATAACCTCTCCTTAATTTATTGCA
TCTCTTTTCGAATATTTATGTTTTTTGAGAAAAGAACGTACTCATGGTTCATCCCGATATGCGTATCGGT
CTGTATATCAGCAACTTTCTATGTGTTTCAACTACAATAGTCATCTATTCTCATCTTTCTGAGTCCACCC
CCTGCAAAGCCCCTCTTTACGACATAAAAATTCGGTCGGAAAAGGTATGCAAAAGATGTTTCTCTCTTTA
AGAGAAACTCTTCGGGATGCAAAAATATGAAAATAACTCCAATTCACCAAATTATATAGCGACTTTTTTA
CAAAATGCTAAAATTTGTTGATTTCCGTCAAGCAATTGTTGAGCAAAAATGTCTTTTACGATAAAATGAT
ACCTCAATATCAACTGTTTAGCAAAACGATATTTCTCTTAAAGAGAGAAACACCTTTTTGTTCACCAATC
CCCGACTTTTAATCCCGCGGCCATGATTGAAAAAGGAAGAGTATGAGTATTCAACATTTCCGTGTCGCCC
TTATTCCCTTTTTTGCGGCATTTTGCCTTCCTGTTTTTGCTCACCCAGAAACGCTGGTGAAAGTAAAAGA
TGCTGAAGATCAGTTGGGTGCACGAGTGGGTTACATCGAACTGGATCTCAACAGCGGTAAGATCCTTGAG
AGTTTTCGCCCCGAAGAACGTTTTCCAATGATGAGCACTTTTAAAGTTCTGCTATGTGGCGCGGTATTAT
CCCGTATTGACGCCGGGCAAGAGCAACTCGGTCGCCGCATACACTATTCTCAGAATGACTTGGTTGAGTA
CTCACCAGTCACAGAAAAGCATCTTACGGATGGCATGACAGTAAGAGAATTATGCAGTGCTGCCATAACC
ATGAGTGATAACACTGCGGCCAACTTACTTCTGACAACGATCGGAGGACCGAAGGAGCTAACCGCTTTTT
TGCACAACATGGGGGATCATGTAACTCGCCTTGATCGTTGGGAACCGGAGCTGAATGAAGCCATACCAAA
CGACGAGCGTGACACCACGATGCCTGTAGCAATGGCAACAACGTTGCGCAAACTATTAACTGGCGAACTA
CTTACTCTAGCTTCCCGGCAACAATTAATAGACTGGATGGAGGCGGATAAAGTTGCAGGACCACTTCTGC
GCTCGGCCCTTCCGGCTGGCTGGTTTATTGCTGATAAATCTGGAGCCGGTGAGCGTGGGTCTCGCGGTAT
CATTGCAGCACTGGGGCCAGATGGTAAGCCCTCCCGTATCGTAGTTATCTACACGACGGGGAGTCAGGCA
ACTATGGATGAACGAAATAGACAGATCGCTGAGATAGGTGCCTCACTGATTAAGCATTGGTAACTGTCAG
ACCAAGTTTACTCATAACGCGTCAATTCGAGGGGGATCAATTCCGTGATAGGTGGGCTGCCCTTCCTGGT
TGGCTTGGTTTCATCAGCCATCCGCTTGCCCTCATCTGTTACGCCGGCGGTAGCCGGCCAGCCTCGCAGA
GCAGGATTCCCGTTGAGCACCGCCAGGTGCGAATAAGGGACAGTGAAGAAGGAACACCCGCTCGCGGGTG
GGCCTACTTCACCTATCCTGCCCGGCTGACGCCGTTGGATACACCAAGGAAAGTCTACACGAACCCTTTG
GCAAAATCCTGTATATCGTGCGAAAAAGGATGGATATACCGAAAAAATCGCTATAATGACCCCGAAGCAG
GGTTATGCAGCGGAAAACGGAATTGATCCGGCCACGATGCGTCCGGCGTAGAGGATCTGAAGATCAGCAG
TTCAACCTGTTGATAGTACGTACTAAGCTCTCATGTTTCACGTACTAAGCTCTCATGTTTAACGTACTAA
GCTCTCATGTTTAACGAACTAAACCCTCATGGCTAACGTACTAAGCTCTCATGGCTAACGTACTAAGCTC
TCATGTTTCACGTACTAAGCTCTCATGTTTGAACAATAAAATTAATATAAATCAGCAACTTAAATAGCCT
CTAAGGTTTTAAGTTTTATAAGAAAAAAAAGAATATATAAGGCTTTTAAAGCTTTTAAGGTTTAACGGTT
GTGGACAACAAGCCAGGGATGTAACGCACTGAGAAGCCCTTAGAGCCTCTCAAAGCAATTTTGAGTGACA
CAGGAACACTTAACGGCTGACATGGGAATTCCCCTCCACCGCGGTGGCTTAAGACCCACTTTCACATTTA
AGTTGTTTTTCTAATCCGCATATGATCAATTCAAGGCCGAATAAGAAGGCTGGCTCTGCACCTTGGTGAT
CAAATAATTCGATAGCTTGTCGTAATAATGGCGGCATACTATCAGTAGTAGGTGTTTCCCTTTCTTCTTT
AGCGACTTGATGCTCTTGATCTTCCAATACGCAACCTAAAGTAAAATGCCCCACAGCGCTGAGTGCATAT
AATGCATTCTCTAGTGAAAAACCTTGTTGGCATAAAAAGGCTAATTGATTTTCGAGAGTTTCATACTGTT
TTTCTGTAGGCCGTGTACCTAAATGTACTTTTGCTCCATCGCGATGACTTAGTAAAGCACATCTAAAACT
TTTAGCGTTATTACGTAAAAAATCTTGCCAGCTTTCCCCTTCTAAAGGGCAAAAGTGAGTATGGTGCCTA
TCTAACATCTCAATGGCTAAGGCGTCGAGCAAAGCCCGCTTATTTTTTACATGCCAATACAATGTAGGCT
GCTCTACACCTAGCTTCTGGGCGAGTTTACGGGTTGTTAAACCTTCGATTCCGACCTCATTAAGCAGCTC
TAATGCGCTGTTAATCACTTTACTTTTATCTAATCTAGACATAATGTTATTTTTTAAATGTTGTGTGATC
AGTCCTACTTTGTTTCTTTCGACACTGCAAATATAAGAACATTATTTGAAAGTTCAAGTGAAACTTTAAA
TTTTAACAATAGATTAACCATTGCAAACAAAACAAAAAAAAGGTAGCCCAATTGTAAAACGAAAGGCCCA
GTCTTTCGACTGAGCCTTTCGTTTTAGTCGACTTTTTGCACCCGCTTTCCAAGAGAAGAAAGCCTTGTTA
AATTGACTTA
Features (pLannotate 1.2.2; 13 found; start..end, strand, type, name):
     40..60      -  promoter       PLtetO-1 promoter (fragment): modified phage lambda PL promoter with tet operator sites (Lutz and Bujard, 1997)
    103..122     +  promoter       tight TRE promoter (fragment): Tet-responsive promoter PTight, consisting of seven tet operator sequences followed by the minimal CMV promoter
   1174..1194    -  promoter       PLtetO-1 promoter (fragment): modified phage lambda PL promoter with tet operator sites (Lutz and Bujard, 1997)
   1237..1256    +  promoter       tight TRE promoter (fragment): Tet-responsive promoter PTight, consisting of seven tet operator sequences followed by the minimal CMV promoter
   2344..2381    +  misc_feature   MCS (fragment): pBluescript multiple cloning site
   4314..5042    -  CDS            ermC': ERM_BACIU - Experimental evidence at protein level: Swiss-Prot protein existence level 1. This protein produces a dimethylation of the adenine residue at position 2085 in 23S rRNA, resulting in reduced affinity between ribosomes and macrolide-lincosamide-streptogramin B antibiotics. From Bacillus subtilis.
   5513..5529    +  promoter       AmpR promoter (fragment): bla
   5530..6390    +  CDS            AmpR: β-lactamase; bla; confers resistance to ampicillin, carbenicillin, and related antibiotics
   6443..6488    -  CDS            traJ (fragment): oriT-recognizing protein; traJ
   6521..6630    -  oriT           oriT: incP origin of transfer
   6801..7189    +  rep_origin     R6K γ ori: γ replication origin from E. coli plasmid R6K; requires the R6K initiator protein pi for replication
   7216..7839    -  CDS            TetR: tetracycline repressor TetR; tetR from transposon Tn10; TetR binds to the tetracycline operator tetO to inhibit transcription. This inhibition can be relieved by adding tetracycline or doxycycline.
   7992..8033    +  terminator     rrnB T1 terminator: Escherichia coli rrnB; transcription terminator T1 from the E. coli rrnB gene
