[The description below was written by a language model from this plasmid's Addgene catalogue record and pLannotate feature annotations shown in this document.]
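Description:
pNBU2_erm_SIE1 is a conjugative, integrating Bacteroides vector built on the pNBU2 backbone and described by its depositors as a test plasmid for "Selection by Inducible Effectors". It replicates from the R6K γ origin, which depends on the pi initiator protein and therefore restricts propagation to pir-expressing E. coli hosts such as the listed Pir1 strain, where it is selected with ampicillin through β-lactamase. An incP oriT, flanked by a traJ fragment, allows mobilisation by conjugation from E. coli into recipient bacteria. An erm-type rRNA methylase gene, matching the "erm" in the plasmid name, provides macrolide-lincosamide resistance for selection in the recipient. pNBU2 vectors are generally used for site-specific chromosomal insertion in Bacteroides, although the integrase and attachment site are not annotated in the feature table.

The payload comprises two type VI secretion effector genes from Bacteroides fragilis: bfe1 from strain 638R and bte1 from NCTC9343. Each has had its start codon removed so that it can be fused behind the short periplasmic signal sequence of B. thetaiotaomicron BT_4676, which would direct the toxic proteins to the periplasm of the producing cell. The annotation finds two sets of tet operator-containing promoter fragments about 1.1 kb apart, consistent with each effector having its own TetR-controlled promoter. A Tn10 tetR gene is also present, with an rrnB T1 terminator nearby. TetR should keep the effectors silent until a tetracycline-class inducer is added, making them an inducible lethal counterselection marker. According to the associated publication title, the system supports genetic manipulation of wild human gut Bacteroides. The sequenced record is slightly shorter (8,087 nt) than the catalogued 8,127 bp.
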