Addgene plasmid #136356: pNBU2_erm_SIE1
Purpose: Selection by Inducible Effectors Test Plasmid
Depositing lab: Andrew Goodman. Depositing organization: Yale University. Publication: Genetic Manipulation of Wild Human Gut Bacteroides. Bencivenga-Barry NA, Lim B, Herrera CM, Trent MS, Goodman AL. J Bacteriol. 2020 Jan 15;202(3). pii: JB.00544-19. doi: 10.1128/JB.00544-19. Print 2020 Jan 15. PubMed 31712278.
Backbone
  Vector backbone: pNBU2
  Backbone size w/o insert (bp): 4909
  Total vector size (bp): 8127
  Vector type: Unspecified
Growth in bacteria
  Bacterial resistance: Ampicillin, 100 μg/mL
  Growth temperature: 37°C
  Growth strain: Pir1
  Copy number: Unknown
Gene/Insert 1
  Gene/Insert name: Type VI effector bfe1
  Species: Bacteroides fragilis 638R
  Insert size (bp): 993
  Mutation: ATG removed to add signal sequence before gene
Gene/Insert 2
  Gene/Insert name: Type VI effector bte1
  Species: Bacteroides fragilis NCTC9343
  Insert size (bp): 864
  Mutation: ATG removed to add signal sequence before gene
Gene/Insert 3
  Gene/Insert name: BT_4676 (alt name: Periplasmic signal sequence)
  Species: Bacteroides thetaiotaomicron VPI5482
  Insert size (bp): 63
Gene/Insert 4
  Gene/Insert name: tetR
  Species: E. coli
  Insert size (bp): 624
Terms and licenses: Academic/Nonprofit Terms; Industry Terms: Not Available to Industry
How to cite: pNBU2_erm_SIE1 was a gift from Andrew Goodman (Addgene plasmid # 136356 ; http://n2t.net/addgene:136356 ; RRID:Addgene_136356)
